Addgene plasmid #249066: pEvolvR-mCherry-nCas9-PolI5M
Purpose: Expresses nucleus-localized nCas9 (D10A) fused to PolI5M and mCherry using a CMV promoter. Includes a GFP cassette flanked by BsmbI cut sites to knock in and coexpress user-defined gRNAs.
Depositing lab: John Dueber & David Schaffer. Depositing organization: University of California, Berkeley. Publication: Nickase fidelity drives EvolvR-mediated diversification in mammalian cells. Hurtado JE, Schieferecke AJ, Halperin SO, Guan J, Aidlen D, Schaffer DV, Dueber JE. Nat Commun. 2025 Apr 19;16(1):3723. doi: 10.1038/s41467-025-58414-0. PubMed 40253348.
Backbone
  Vector backbone: n/a
  Vector type: Mammalian Expression, CRISPR
Growth in bacteria
  Bacterial resistance: Ampicillin, 100 μg/mL
  Growth temperature: 37°C
  Growth strain: NEB Stable
  Copy number: High Copy
Gene/Insert
  Gene/Insert name: nCas9-PolI5M
  Species: Synthetic
  Cloning method: Golden Gate
Terms and licenses: Academic/Nonprofit Terms; Industry Terms: Not Available to Industry
How to cite: pEvolvR-mCherry-nCas9-PolI5M was a gift from John Dueber & David Schaffer (Addgene plasmid # 249066 ; http://n2t.net/addgene:249066 ; RRID:Addgene_249066)
