[The description below was written by a language model from this plasmid's Addgene catalogue record and pLannotate feature annotations shown in this document.]
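Description:
pEvolvR-mCherry-nCas9-PolI5M is a 12.9 kb mammalian expression and CRISPR plasmid carrying the EvolvR targeted-diversification system. The record names no parental backbone, but the remnants in the feature table (lac promoter/operator, lacZα fragment, T3 and T7 promoters, a pBluescript polylinker fragment and an f1 origin) suggest a pBluescript-type scaffold. It replicates in E. coli at high copy from a ColE1/pUC origin and is selected with ampicillin through the bla gene. No mammalian selection marker is annotated, so it appears suited to transient transfection, with red fluorescence as the readout for delivery.

The main payload is a single CMV enhancer/promoter-driven open reading frame in which mCherry is followed by Streptococcus pyogenes Cas9 in its D10A nickase form and then by an E. coli DNA polymerase I (polA) variant termed PolI5M, ending in a synthetic poly(A) signal. According to the record the fusion is nucleus-localized, although no localization signals are annotated individually. In the EvolvR approach, the nickase cuts one strand at a guide-specified site. The tethered, error-prone polymerase then extends from the nick and introduces substitutions in a window beside the target.

Upstream, a human U6 promoter and an S. pyogenes gRNA scaffold flank a dropout cassette containing superfolder GFP with the bacterial rrnB T1 and T7Te terminators. BsmBI sites bordering this cassette allow Golden Gate insertion of a user-defined spacer, and loss of GFP presumably serves to flag correctly assembled clones. The finished plasmid co-expresses guide and editor for continuous, locus-directed mutagenesis in mammalian cells.
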