Features (pLannotate 1.2.2; 24 found; start..end, strand, type, name):
      1..589     +  rep_origin     ori: high-copy-number ColE1/pMB1/pBR322/pUC origin of replication
    772..864     +  CDS            lacI (fragment): lac repressor; lacI; The lac repressor binds to the lac operator to inhibit transcription in E. coli. This inhibition can be relieved by adding lactose or isopropyl-β-D-thiogalactopyranoside (IPTG).
    877..898     +  protein_bind   CAP binding site: CAP binding activates transcription in the presence of cAMP. E. coli catabolite activator protein
    913..943     +  promoter       lac promoter: promoter for the E. coli lac operon
    947..969     +  protein_bind   lac operator (fragment): The lac repressor binds to the lac operator to inhibit transcription in E. coli. This inhibition can be relieved by adding lactose or isopropyl-β-D-thiogalactopyranoside (IPTG). lac repressor encoded by lacI
   1012..1030    +  promoter       T3 promoter: promoter for bacteriophage T3 RNA polymerase
   1043..1069    +  misc_feature   MCS (fragment): pBluescript multiple cloning site
   1083..1109    +  promoter       UbC promoter (fragment): human ubiquitin C promoter
   1153..1393    +  promoter       U6 promoter: RNA polymerase III promoter for human U6 snRNA
   1575..2288    +  CDS            superfolder GFP: GFP variant that folds robustly even when fused to poorly folded proteins (Pédelacq et al., 2006)
   2300..2371    +  terminator     rrnB T1 terminator: transcription terminator T1 from the E. coli rrnB gene
   2387..2414    +  terminator     T7Te terminator: phage T7 early transcription terminator
   2428..2503    +  misc_RNA       gRNA scaffold: guide RNA scaffold for the Streptococcus pyogenes CRISPR/Cas9 system
   2535..2914    +  enhancer       CMV enhancer: human cytomegalovirus immediate early enhancer
   2915..3118    +  promoter       CMV promoter: human cytomegalovirus (CMV) immediate early promoter
   3194..3898    +  CDS            mCherry: mCherry is a basic (constitutively fluorescent) red fluorescent protein published in 2004, derived from Discosoma sp.. It is reported to be a very rapidly-maturing monomer with low acid sensitivity.
   3908..8011    +  CDS            Cas9: Cas9 (Csn1) endonuclease from the Streptococcus pyogenes Type II CRISPR/Cas system generates RNA-guided double strand breaks in DNA
   8174..10954   +  CDS            polA: DPO1_ECOLI - Also known as resA. Experimental evidence at protein level: Swiss-Prot protein existence level 1. In addition to polymerase activity, this DNA polymerase exhibits 3'-5' and 5'-3' exonuclease activity. It is able to utilize nicked circular duplex DNA as a template and can unwind the parental DNA strand from its template. From Escherichia coli (strain K12).
  11016..11056   +  polyA_signal   poly(A) signal (fragment): synthetic polyadenylation signal
  11070..11088   -  promoter       T7 promoter: promoter for bacteriophage T7 RNA polymerase
  11091..11248   +  CDS            lacZα (fragment): LacZα fragment of β-galactosidase; lacZ fragment
  11253..11681   +  rep_origin     f1 ori (sequence partly withheld): f1 bacteriophage origin of replication; arrow indicates direction of (+) strand synthesis
  11734..11838   +  promoter       AmpR promoter: bla
  11839..12699   +  CDS            AmpR: β-lactamase; bla; confers resistance to ampicillin, carbenicillin, and related antibiotics
>Addgene plasmid #249066 | pEvolvR-mCherry-nCas9-PolI5M | addgene full sequence | sequence record 496327 | Addgene NGS Result
TTGAGATCCTTTTTTTCTGCGCGTAATCTGCTGCTTGCAAACAAAAAAACCACCGCTACCAGCGGTGGTT
TGTTTGCCGGATCAAGAGCTACCAACTCTTTTTCCGAAGGTAACTGGCTTCAGCAGAGCGCAGATACCAA
ATACTGTTCTTCTAGTGTAGCCGTAGTTAGGCCACCACTTCAAGAACTCTGTAGCACCGCCTACATACCT
CGCTCTGCTAATCCTGTTACCAGTGGCTGCTGCCAGTGGCGATAAGTCGTGTCTTACCGGGTTGGACTCA
AGACGATAGTTACCGGATAAGGCGCAGCGGTCGGGCTGAACGGGGGGTTCGTGCACACAGCCCAGCTTGG
AGCGAACGACCTACACCGAACTGAGATACCTACAGCGTGAGCTATGAGAAAGCGCCACGCTTCCCGAAGG
GAGAAAGGCGGACAGGTATCCGGTAAGCGGCAGGGTCGGAACAGGAGAGCGCACGAGGGAGCTTCCAGGG
GGAAACGCCTGGTATCTTTATAGTCCTGTCGGGTTTCGCCACCTCTGACTTGAGCGTCGATTTTTGTGAT
GCTCGTCAGGGGGGCGGAGCCTATGGAAAAACGCCAGCAACGCGGCCTTTTTACGGTTCCTGGCCTTTTG
CTGGCCTTTTGCTCACATGTTCTTTCCTGCGTTATCCCCTGATTCTGTGGATAACCGTATTACCGCCTTT
GAGTGAGCTGATACCGCTCGCCGCAGCCGAACGACCGAGCGCAGCGAGTCAGTGAGCGAGGAAGCGGAAG
AGCGCCCAATACGCAAACCGCCTCTCCCCGCGCGTTGGCCGATTCATTAATGCAGCTGGCACGACAGGTT
TCCCGACTGGAAAGCGGGCAGTGAGCGCAACGCAATTAATGTGAGTTAGCTCACTCATTAGGCACCCCAG
GCTTTACACTTTATGCTTCCGGCTCGTATGTTGTGTGGAATTGTGAGCGGATAACAATTTCACACAGGAA
ACAGCTATGACCATGATTACGCCAAGCTCGAAATTAACCCTCACTAAAGGGAACAAAAGCTGGAGCTCCA
CCGCGGTGGCGGCCGCTCTTAAGGGGTGCAGCGGCCTCCGCGCCGGGTTTTGGCGCCTCGGTGAGTGAGT
GTGTGCGTGTTGGATCCAAGGTCGGGCAGGAAGAGGGCCTATTTCCCATGATTCCTTCATATTTGCATAT
ACGATACAAGGCTGTTAGAGAGATAATTAGAATTAATTTGACTGTAAACACAAAGATATTAGTACAAAAT
ACGTGACGTAGAAAGTAATAATTTCTTGGGTAGTTTGCAGTTTTAAAATTATGTTTTAAAATGGACTATC
ATATGCTTACCGTAACTTGAAAGTATTTCGATTTCTTGGCTTTATATATCTTGTGGAAAGGACGAAACAC
CTGAGACGGAAAGTGAAACGTGATTTCATGCGTCATTTTGAACATTTTGTAAATCTTATTTAATAATGTG
TGCGGCAATTCACATTTAATTTATGAATGTTTTCTTAACATCGCGGCAACTCAAGAAACGGCAGGTTCGG
ATCTTAGCTACTAGAGAAAGAGGAGAAATACTAGATGCGTAAAGGCGAAGAGCTGTTCACTGGTGTCGTC
CCTATTCTGGTGGAACTGGATGGTGATGTCAACGGTCATAAGTTTTCCGTGCGTGGCGAGGGTGAAGGTG
ACGCAACTAATGGTAAACTGACGCTGAAGTTCATCTGTACTACTGGTAAACTGCCGGTTCCTTGGCCGAC
TCTGGTAACGACGCTGACTTATGGTGTTCAGTGCTTTGCTCGTTATCCGGACCATATGAAGCAGCATGAC
TTCTTCAAGTCCGCCATGCCGGAAGGCTATGTGCAGGAACGCACGATTTCCTTTAAGGATGACGGCACGT
ACAAAACGCGTGCGGAAGTGAAATTTGAAGGCGATACCCTGGTAAACCGCATTGAGCTGAAAGGCATTGA
CTTTAAAGAGGACGGCAATATCCTGGGCCATAAGCTGGAATACAATTTTAACAGCCACAATGTTTACATC
ACCGCCGATAAACAAAAAAATGGCATTAAAGCGAATTTTAAAATTCGCCACAACGTGGAGGATGGCAGCG
TGCAGCTGGCTGATCACTACCAGCAAAACACTCCAATCGGTGATGGTCCTGTTCTGCTGCCAGACAATCA
CTATCTGAGCACGCAAAGCGTTCTGTCTAAAGATCCGAACGAGAAACGCGATCATATGGTTCTGCTGGAG
TTCGTAACCGCAGCGGGCATCACGCATGGTATGGATGAACTGTACAAATGACCAGGCATCAAATAAAACG
AAAGGCTCAGTCGAAAGACTGGGCCTTTCGTTTTATCTGTTGTTTGTCGGTGAACGCTCTCTACTAGAGT
CACACTGGCTCACCTTCGGGTGGGCCTTTCTGCGTTTATACGTCTCAGTTTTAGAGCTAGAAATAGCAAG
TTAAAATAAGGCTAGTCCGTTATCAACTTGAAAAAGTGGCACCGAGTCGGTGCTTTTTTCCGCGGCCTCT
AGACTCGAGGCGTTGACATTGATTATTGACTAGTTATTAATAGTAATCAATTACGGGGTCATTAGTTCAT
AGCCCATATATGGAGTTCCGCGTTACATAACTTACGGTAAATGGCCCGCCTGGCTGACCGCCCAACGACC
CCCGCCCATTGACGTCAATAATGACGTATGTTCCCATAGTAACGCCAATAGGGACTTTCCATTGACGTCA
ATGGGTGGAGTATTTACGGTAAACTGCCCACTTGGCAGTACATCAAGTGTATCATATGCCAAGTACGCCC
CCTATTGACGTCAATGACGGTAAATGGCCCGCCTGGCATTATGCCCAGTACATGACCTTATGGGACTTTC
CTACTTGGCAGTACATCTACGTATTAGTCATCGCTATTACCATGGTGATGCGGTTTTGGCAGTACATCAA
TGGGCGTGGATAGCGGTTTGACTCACGGGGATTTCCAAGTCTCCACCCCATTGACGTCAATGGGAGTTTG
TTTTGGCACCAAAATCAACGGGACTTTCCAAAATGTCGTAACAACTCCGCCCCATTGACGCAAATGGGCG
GTAGGCGTGTACGGTGGGAGGTCTATATAAGCAGAGCTCTCTGGCTAACTACCGGTGCCACCATGGCCCC
AAAGAAGAAGCGGAAGGTCGGTATCCACGGAGTCCCAGCAGCCGTGAGCAAGGGCGAGGAGGATAACATG
GCCATCATCAAGGAGTTCATGCGCTTCAAGGTGCACATGGAGGGCTCCGTGAACGGCCACGAGTTCGAGA
TCGAGGGCGAGGGCGAGGGCCGCCCCTACGAGGGCACCCAGACCGCCAAGCTGAAGGTGACCAAGGGTGG
CCCCCTGCCCTTCGCCTGGGACATCCTGTCCCCTCAGTTCATGTACGGCTCCAAGGCCTACGTGAAGCAC
CCCGCCGACATCCCCGACTACTTGAAGCTGTCCTTCCCCGAGGGCTTCAAGTGGGAGCGCGTGATGAACT
TCGAGGACGGCGGCGTGGTGACCGTGACCCAGGACTCCTCCCTGCAGGACGGCGAGTTCATCTACAAGGT
GAAGCTGCGCGGCACCAACTTCCCCTCCGACGGCCCCGTAATGCAGAAGAAGACCATGGGCTGGGAGGCC
TCCTCCGAGCGGATGTACCCCGAGGACGGCGCCCTGAAGGGCGAGATCAAGCAGAGGCTGAAGCTGAAGG
ACGGCGGCCACTACGACGCTGAGGTCAAGACCACCTACAAGGCCAAGAAGCCCGTGCAGCTGCCCGGCGC
CTACAACGTCAACATCAAGTTGGACATCACCTCCCACAACGAGGACTACACCATCGTGGAACAGTACGAA
CGCGCCGAGGGCCGCCACTCCACCGGCGGCATGGACGAGCTGTACAAGGGATCCGGTATGGACAAGAAGT
ACAGCATCGGCCTGGCCATCGGCACCAACTCTGTGGGCTGGGCCGTGATCACCGACGAGTACAAGGTGCC
CAGCAAGAAATTCAAGGTGCTGGGCAACACCGACCGGCACAGCATCAAGAAGAACCTGATCGGCGCCCTG
CTGTTCGACAGCGGAGAAACAGCCGAGGCCACCCGGCTGAAGAGAACCGCCAGAAGAAGATACACCAGAC
GGAAGAACCGGATCTGCTATCTGCAAGAGATCTTCAGCAACGAGATGGCCAAGGTGGACGACAGCTTCTT
CCACAGACTGGAAGAGTCCTTCCTGGTGGAAGAGGATAAGAAGCACGAGCGGCACCCCATCTTCGGCAAC
ATCGTGGACGAGGTGGCCTACCACGAGAAGTACCCCACCATCTACCACCTGAGAAAGAAACTGGTGGACA
GCACCGACAAGGCCGACCTGCGGCTGATCTATCTGGCCCTGGCCCACATGATCAAGTTCCGGGGCCACTT
CCTGATCGAGGGCGACCTGAACCCCGACAACAGCGACGTGGACAAGCTGTTCATCCAGCTGGTGCAGACC
TACAACCAGCTGTTCGAGGAAAACCCCATCAACGCCAGCGGCGTGGACGCCAAGGCCATCCTGTCTGCCA
GACTGAGCAAGAGCAGACGGCTGGAAAATCTGATCGCCCAGCTGCCCGGCGAGAAGAAGAATGGCCTGTT
CGGCAACCTGATTGCCCTGAGCCTGGGCCTGACCCCCAACTTCAAGAGCAACTTCGACCTGGCCGAGGAT
GCCAAACTGCAGCTGAGCAAGGACACCTACGACGACGACCTGGACAACCTGCTGGCCCAGATCGGCGACC
AGTACGCCGACCTGTTTCTGGCCGCCAAGAACCTGTCCGACGCCATCCTGCTGAGCGACATCCTGAGAGT
GAACACCGAGATCACCAAGGCCCCCCTGAGCGCCTCTATGATCAAGAGATACGACGAGCACCACCAGGAC
CTGACCCTGCTGAAAGCTCTCGTGCGGCAGCAGCTGCCTGAGAAGTACAAAGAGATTTTCTTCGACCAGA
GCAAGAACGGCTACGCCGGCTACATCGATGGCGGAGCCAGCCAGGAAGAGTTCTACAAGTTCATCAAGCC
CATCCTGGAAAAGATGGACGGCACCGAGGAACTGCTCGTGAAGCTGAACAGAGAGGACCTGCTGCGGAAG
CAGCGGACCTTCGACAACGGCAGCATCCCCCACCAGATCCACCTGGGAGAGCTGCACGCCATTCTGCGGC
GGCAGGAAGATTTTTACCCATTCCTGAAGGACAACCGGGAAAAGATCGAGAAGATCCTGACCTTCCGCAT
CCCCTACTACGTGGGCCCTCTGGCCAGGGGAAACAGCAGATTCGCCTGGATGACCAGAAAGAGCGAGGAA
ACCATCACCCCCTGGAACTTCGAGGAAGTGGTGGACAAGGGCGCCAGCGCCCAGAGCTTCATCGAGCGGA
TGACCAACTTCGATAAGAACCTGCCCAACGAGAAGGTGCTGCCCAAGCACAGCCTGCTGTACGAGTACTT
CACCGTGTACAACGAGCTGACCAAAGTGAAATACGTGACCGAGGGAATGAGAAAGCCCGCCTTCCTGAGC
GGCGAGCAGAAAAAAGCCATCGTGGACCTGCTGTTCAAGACCAACCGGAAAGTGACCGTGAAGCAGCTGA
AAGAGGACTACTTCAAGAAAATCGAGTGCTTCGACTCCGTGGAAATCTCCGGCGTGGAAGATCGGTTCAA
CGCCTCCCTGGGCACATACCACGATCTGCTGAAAATTATCAAGGACAAGGACTTCCTGGACAATGAGGAA
AACGAGGACATTCTGGAAGATATCGTGCTGACCCTGACACTGTTTGAGGACAGAGAGATGATCGAGGAAC
GGCTGAAAACCTATGCCCACCTGTTCGACGACAAAGTGATGAAGCAGCTGAAGCGGCGGAGATACACCGG
CTGGGGCAGGCTGAGCCGGAAGCTGATCAACGGCATCCGGGACAAGCAGTCCGGCAAGACAATCCTGGAT
TTCCTGAAGTCCGACGGCTTCGCCAACAGAAACTTCATGCAGCTGATCCACGACGACAGCCTGACCTTTA
AAGAGGACATCCAGAAAGCCCAGGTGTCCGGCCAGGGCGATAGCCTGCACGAGCACATTGCCAATCTGGC
CGGCAGCCCCGCCATTAAGAAGGGCATCCTGCAGACAGTGAAGGTGGTGGACGAGCTCGTGAAAGTGATG
GGCCGGCACAAGCCCGAGAACATCGTGATCGAAATGGCCAGAGAGAACCAGACCACCCAGAAGGGACAGA
AGAACAGCCGCGAGAGAATGAAGCGGATCGAAGAGGGCATCAAAGAGCTGGGCAGCCAGATCCTGAAAGA
ACACCCCGTGGAAAACACCCAGCTGCAGAACGAGAAGCTGTACCTGTACTACCTGCAGAATGGGCGGGAT
ATGTACGTGGACCAGGAACTGGACATCAACCGGCTGTCCGACTACGATGTGGACCATATCGTGCCTCAGA
GCTTTCTGAAGGACGACTCCATCGATAACAAAGTGCTGACTCGGAGCGACAAGAACCGGGGCAAGAGCGA
CAACGTGCCCTCCGAAGAGGTCGTGAAGAAGATGAAGAACTACTGGCGCCAGCTGCTGAATGCCAAGCTG
ATTACCCAGAGGAAGTTCGACAATCTGACCAAGGCCGAGAGAGGCGGCCTGAGCGAACTGGATAAGGCCG
GCTTCATCAAGAGACAGCTGGTGGAAACCCGGCAGATCACAAAGCACGTGGCACAGATCCTGGACTCCCG
GATGAACACTAAGTACGACGAGAACGACAAACTGATCCGGGAAGTGAAAGTGATCACCCTGAAGTCCAAG
CTGGTGTCCGATTTCCGGAAGGATTTCCAGTTTTACAAAGTGCGCGAGATCAACAACTACCACCACGCCC
ACGACGCCTACCTGAACGCCGTCGTGGGAACCGCCCTGATCAAAAAGTACCCTAAGCTGGAAAGCGAGTT
CGTGTACGGCGACTACAAGGTGTACGACGTGCGGAAGATGATCGCCAAGAGCGAGCAGGAAATCGGCAAG
GCTACCGCCAAGTACTTCTTCTACAGCAACATCATGAACTTTTTCAAGACCGAGATTACCCTGGCCAACG
GCGAGATCCGGAAGCGGCCTCTGATCGAGACAAACGGCGAAACAGGCGAGATCGTGTGGGATAAGGGCCG
GGACTTTGCCACCGTGCGGAAAGTGCTGTCTATGCCCCAAGTGAATATCGTGAAAAAGACCGAGGTGCAG
ACAGGCGGCTTCAGCAAAGAGTCTATCCTGCCCAAGAGGAACAGCGACAAGCTGATCGCCAGAAAGAAGG
ACTGGGACCCTAAGAAGTACGGCGGCTTCGACAGCCCCACCGTGGCCTATTCTGTGCTGGTGGTGGCCAA
AGTGGAAAAGGGCAAGTCCAAGAAACTGAAGAGTGTGAAAGAGCTGCTGGGGATCACCATCATGGAAAGA
AGCAGCTTCGAGAAGAATCCCATCGACTTTCTGGAAGCCAAGGGCTACAAAGAAGTGAAAAAGGACCTGA
TCATCAAGCTGCCTAAGTACTCCCTGTTCGAGCTGGAAAACGGCCGGAAGAGAATGCTGGCCTCTGCCGG
CGAACTGCAGAAGGGAAACGAACTGGCCCTGCCCTCCAAATATGTGAACTTCCTGTACCTGGCCAGCCAC
TATGAGAAGCTGAAGGGCTCCCCCGAGGATAATGAGCAGAAACAGCTGTTTGTGGAACAGCACAAACACT
ACCTGGACGAGATCATCGAGCAGATCAGCGAGTTCTCCAAGAGAGTGATCCTGGCCGACGCTAATCTGGA
CAAGGTGCTGAGCGCCTACAACAAGCACAGAGACAAGCCTATCAGAGAGCAGGCCGAGAATATCATCCAC
CTGTTTACCCTGACCAATCTGGGAGCCCCTGCCGCCTTCAAGTACTTTGACACCACCATCGACCGGAAGA
GGTACACCAGCACCAAAGAGGTGCTGGACGCCACCCTGATCCACCAGAGCATCACCGGCCTGTACGAGAC
ACGGATCGACCTGTCTCAGCTGGGAGGCGACGCCTATCCCTATGACGTGCCCGATTATGCCAGCCTGGGC
AGCGGCTCCCCCAAGAAAAAACGCAAGGTGGAAGATCCTAAGAAAAAGCGGAAAGGTTCTAGTGAAACCC
CGGGAACAAGTGAGTCGGCCACCCCTGAAGGTGGATCAGGGGGTAGCGGATCCGTTCAGATCCCGCAGAA
CCCGCTGATTCTGGTTGACGGATCTAGTTACCTGTACCGTGCTTACCATGCTTTCCCGCCTTTGACCAAT
TCTGCTGGTGAACCTACGGGAGCTATGTACGGAGTTCTGAATATGTTGCGTTCTTTAATTATGCAGTACA
AGCCTACCCACGCTGCTGTTGTTTTCGATGCTAAAGGTAAGACGTTCCGCGACGAGTTATTCGAGCACTA
TAAGTCTCACCGTCCTCCGATGCCTGATGACTTACGCGCTCAGATTGAGCCGCTGCATGCTATGGTGAAG
GCTATGGGTTTACCTCTTTTGGCTGTCAGCGGTGTTGAGGCTGATGATGTCATTGGCACCTTAGCTCGTG
AGGCTGAGAAGGCTGGTCGCCCTGTTTTGATTTCTACCGGTGACAAGGACATGGCTCAATTGGTTACCCC
GAACATCACCCTGATCAACACCATGACCAACACGATTCTGGGTCCTGAGGAAGTTGTTAACAAATATGGT
GTTCCTCCGGAGTTGATTATTGACTTTCTTGCTCTTATGGGCGATTCTTCAGACAATATCCCGGGTGTTC
CAGGTGTTGGAGAGAAGACTGCTCAAGCTCTGCTTCAGGGTCTGGGTGGTTTGGACACCCTTTACGCTGA
ACCGGAGAAGATCGCCGGTCTGTCTTTTCGCGGTGCTAAGACCATGGCTGCTAAACTGGAACAGAATAAG
GAGGTCGCATACCTGTCTTATCAATTGGCTACCATCAAGACGGATGTGGAGTTAGAACTTACGTGCGAGC
AGCTTGAGGTTCAACAGCCTGCTGCTGAGGAACTGCTGGGTCTTTTTAAGAAATACGAATTTAAGCGTTG
GACCGCCGACGTTGAGGCTGGTAAGTGGCTGCAAGCTAAGGGTGCTAAGCCGGCTGCTAAACCGCAAGAA
ACGAGTGTCGCTGATGAGGCTCCGGAGGTTACCGCTACCGTTATCTCTTACGATAATTATGTTACGATTC
TGGACGAGGAAACCTTAAAGGCTTGGATCGCTAAATTAGAGAAGGCTCCTGTTTTCGCTTTCGACACGGA
AACGGATTCTCTGGACAATATTAGTGCGAATCTTGTTGGTCTGAGTTTCGCAATTGAACCGGGTGTTGCT
GCTTACATCCCTGTGGCACACGACTACCTGGACGCTCCGGACCAGATTTCACGTGAACGCGCTCTGGAAC
TGCTGAAGCCTTTATTAGAGGACGAGAAAGCTTTGAAAGTTGGTCAGAATTTGAAGTATGCTCGTGGAAT
CTTAGCTAATTATGGTATCGAGTTGCGCGGTATCGCTTTCGACACGATGTTGGAATCTTATATCCTGAAC
TCTGTCGCTGGTCGCCATGACATGGACTCTCTGGCTGAGCGCTGGCTGAAACATAAGACGATTACCTTCG
AGGAAATCGCAGGAAAGGGTAAGAACCAGCTCACGTTCAATCAAATCGCTCTGGAGGAAGCTGGTCGCTA
TGCTGCTGAGGACGCTGACGTTACTCTGCAACTGCACTTGAAGATGTGGCCTGACTTGCAGAAGCATAAG
GGTCCACTGAATGTTTTTGAAAACATTGAGATGCCTTTGGTTCCAGTTCTGTCTCGTATCGAGCGCAATG
GCGTTAAAATTGACCCAAAGGTTTTACATAACCACTCAGAGGAACTGACGCTGCGCTTAGCCGAATTGGA
GAAAAAGGCTCACGAGATCGCTGGCGAAGAGTTCAATCTGTCATCTACGAAACAACTGCAGACTATCCTG
TTCGAGAAGCAAGGTATCAAGCCATTAAAAAAGACCCCTGGCGGTGCTCCGTCTACCTCTGAGGAAGTTT
TGGAGGAGTTAGCTTTGGATTACCCTCTGCCGAAGGTTATCTTGGAATACCGCGGTTTGGCTAAATTGAA
GTCTACTTATACGGATAAACTTCCTTTGATGATTAATCCAAAGACGGGTCGCGTTCACACGTCGTACCAT
CAAGCTGTTACCGCTACCGGTCGCCTGTCTTCTACGGATCCGAATTTACAGAATATTCCTGTGCGCAATG
AGGAGGGCCGCCGCATTCGTCAAGCTTTTATCGCTCCGGAAGACTACGTTATCGTTTCTGCTGATTATTC
TCAAAATGAATTACGTATCATGGCTCACCTGTCTCGCGATAAGGGTCTGTTGACGGCCTTTGCTGAGGGT
AAGGACATTCATCGTGCTACCGCTGCTGAGGTTTACGGCCTGCCGTTGGAAACGGTTACGTCTGAACAGC
GTCGCTCTGCTAAGCGTATTAATTTCGGCTTAATCTACGGTATGTCTGCGTTTGGCTTAGCTCGTCAGCT
GAATATCCCGCGCAAGGAAGCTCAAAAATATATGGATCTGTATTTTGAGCGTTACCACGGTGTTTTGGAA
TACATGGAGCGTACGCGCGCGCAAGCTAAGGAACAAGGTTATGTGGAAACCTTGGATGGTCGTCGCTTGT
ACTTGCCTGACATTAAGTCTTCTAACGGCGCCCGCCGCGCTGCTGCCGAGCGCGCTGCTATCAATGCTCC
GATGCAAGGTACTGCTGCTGATATTATTAAGCGTGCTATGATCGCTGTGGACGCTTGGCTGCAAGCTGAA
CAGCCTCGCGTTCGCATGATTATGCAAGTTCATGACGAGTTGGTTTTCGAGGTGCATAAGGACGACGTGG
ACGCTGTTGCTAAACAAATCCACCAGTTGATGGAGAATTGCACGCGCTTAGACGTTCCGCTGCTGGTTGA
AGTTGGTTCTGGTGAAAACTGGGACCAGGCTCACTAATAATGGCTGAAAACTGGGACCAGGCTCACTAAC
TCAGATCCTACTAGGTTTAATAAACATCTTTATTTTCATTACATCTGTGTGTTGGTTTTTTGTGTGGTAC
CCAATTCGCCCTATAGTGAGTCGTATTACAATTCACTGGCCGTCGTTTTACAACGTCGTGACTGGGAAAA
CCCTGGCGTTACCCAACTTAATCGCCTTGCAGCACATCCCCCTTTCGCCAGCTGGCGTAATAGCGAAGAG
GCCCGCACCGATCGCCCTTCCCAACAGTTGCGCAGCCTGAATGGCGAATGGG
[124 nt withheld, positions 11253-11376]
C
[91 nt withheld, positions 11378-11468]
A
[49 nt withheld, positions 11470-11518]
CCTTTGACGTTGGAGTCCACGTTCTTT
[37 nt withheld, positions 11546-11582]
ACCCTATCTCGGTCTATTCTTTTGATTTATAAGGGATTTTGCCGATTTCGGCCTATTGGTTAAAAAATGA
GCTGATTTAACAAAAATTTAACGCGAATTTTAACAAAATATTAACGCTTACAATTTAGGTGGCACTTTTC
GGGGAAATGTGCGCGGAACCCCTATTTGTTTATTTTTCTAAATACATTCAAATATGTATCCGCTCATGAG
ACAATAACCCTGATAAATGCTTCAATAATATTGAAAAAGGAAGAGTATGAGTATTCAACATTTCCGTGTC
GCCCTTATTCCCTTTTTTGCGGCATTTTGCCTTCCTGTTTTTGCTCACCCAGAAACGCTGGTGAAAGTAA
AAGATGCTGAAGATCAGTTGGGTGCACGAGTGGGTTACATCGAACTGGATCTCAACAGCGGTAAGATCCT
TGAGAGTTTTCGCCCCGAAGAACGTTTTCCAATGATGAGCACTTTTAAAGTTCTGCTATGTGGCGCGGTA
TTATCCCGTATTGACGCCGGGCAAGAGCAACTCGGTCGCCGCATACACTATTCTCAGAATGACTTGGTTG
AGTACTCACCAGTCACAGAAAAGCATCTTACGGATGGCATGACAGTAAGAGAATTATGCAGTGCTGCCAT
AACCATGAGTGATAACACTGCGGCCAACTTACTTCTGACAACGATCGGAGGACCGAAGGAGCTAACCGCT
TTTTTGCACAACATGGGGGATCATGTAACTCGCCTTGATCGTTGGGAACCGGAGCTGAATGAAGCCATAC
CAAACGACGAGCGTGACACCACGATGCCTGTAGCAATGGCAACAACGTTGCGCAAACTATTAACTGGCGA
ACTACTTACTCTAGCTTCCCGGCAACAATTAATAGACTGGATGGAGGCGGATAAAGTTGCAGGACCACTT
CTGCGCTCGGCCCTTCCGGCTGGCTGGTTTATTGCTGATAAATCTGGAGCCGGTGAGCGTGGTTCTCGCG
GTATCATTGCAGCACTGGGGCCAGATGGTAAGCCCTCCCGTATCGTAGTTATCTACACGACGGGGAGTCA
GGCAACTATGGATGAACGAAATAGACAGATCGCTGAGATAGGTGCCTCACTGATTAAGCATTGGTAACTG
TCAGACCAAGTTTACTCATATATACTTTAGATTGATTTAAAACTTCATTTTTAATTTAAAAGGATCTAGG
TGAAGATCCTTTTTGATAATCTCATGACCAAAATCCCTTAACGTGAGTTTTCGTTCCACTGAGCGTCAGA
CCCCGTAGAAAAGATCAAAGGATCTTC
